Addgene plasmid #203230: B*56:01:01:01
Purpose: Overexpress HLA allele
Depositing lab: Derin Keskin & Catherine Wu. Depositing organization: Dana-Farber Cancer Institute. Publication: A large peptidome dataset improves HLA class I epitope prediction across most of the human population. Sarkizova S, Klaeger S, Le PM, Li LW, Oliveira G, Keshishian H, Hartigan CR, Zhang W, Braun DA, Ligon KL, Bachireddy P, Zervantonakis IK, Rosenbluth JM, Ouspenskaia T, Law T, Justesen S, Stevens J, Lane WJ, Eisenhaure T, Lan Zhang G, Clauser KR, Hacohen N, Carr SA, Wu CJ, Keskin DB. Nat Biotechnol. 2020 Feb;38(2):199-209. doi: 10.1038/s41587-019-0322-9. Epub 2019 Dec 16. PubMed 31844290.
Backbone
  Vector backbone: pcDNA-3
  Vector type: Mammalian Expression
Growth in bacteria
  Bacterial resistance: Ampicillin, 100 μg/mL
  Growth temperature: 37°C
  Growth strain: NEB Stable
  Copy number: High Copy
Gene/Insert
  Gene/Insert name: B*56:01:01:01
  Species: H. sapiens (human)
  Entrez Gene: HLA-B (a.k.a. AS, B-4901, HLAB)
  Cloning method: Restriction Enzyme; 5′ cloning site BamHI (unknown if destroyed); 3′ cloning site EcoRI (unknown if destroyed)
  Sequencing primers: 5′ unknown
Terms and licenses: Academic/Nonprofit Terms; Industry Terms: Not Available to Industry
Depositor comments: Shortname from TIGL: K01
How to cite: B*56:01:01:01 was a gift from Derin Keskin & Catherine Wu (Addgene plasmid # 203230 ; http://n2t.net/addgene:203230 ; RRID:Addgene_203230)
