[The description below was written by a language model from this plasmid's Addgene catalogue record and pLannotate feature annotations shown in this document.]
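Description:
B*56:01:01:01 is a mammalian expression plasmid built on the pcDNA-3 backbone that carries the coding sequence of the human HLA class I allele HLA-B*56:01:01:01, cloned between BamHI and EcoRI sites. In the 6,452 nt sequenced record, the HLA-B open reading frame (about 1.1 kb) sits downstream of the human cytomegalovirus immediate-early enhancer and promoter and is followed by the bovine growth hormone polyadenylation signal, giving strong constitutive transcription in transfected mammalian cells. A T7 promoter lies between the CMV promoter and the insert, as is usual for this backbone, and could support in vitro transcription or serve as a sequencing primer site. No epitope tag or reporter is annotated on the insert. The automated annotation matches the insert to the generic HLA-B protein entry, and its text mentions a different allele. The allele identity therefore comes from the catalogue fields rather than the feature table.

A second cassette uses the SV40 enhancer and early promoter to drive the neomycin phosphotransferase gene, terminated by the SV40 poly(A) signal, which allows selection of stably transfected mammalian cells with G418. In bacteria the plasmid replicates from a high-copy ColE1/pUC-type origin and is selected with ampicillin through the β-lactamase gene and its own promoter. An f1 origin is also present for single-stranded DNA production. Short annotated fragments (HIV-1 LTR, ble, lacI, a lac promoter/operator region and bom) appear to be backbone remnants or partial matches rather than functional parts. The stated purpose is overexpression of a single HLA allele. The associated publication concerns a large HLA class I peptidome dataset for epitope prediction, which is consistent with using the plasmid to express individual alleles for profiling the peptides they present.
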