Features (pLannotate 1.2.2; 20 found; start..end, strand, type, name):
     28..80      -  misc_feature   bom (fragment): basis of mobility region from pBR322
    235..614     +  enhancer       CMV enhancer: human cytomegalovirus immediate early enhancer
    615..818     +  promoter       CMV promoter: human cytomegalovirus (CMV) immediate early promoter
    814..847     +  LTR            5' LTR (truncated) (fragment): truncated 5' long terminal repeat (LTR) from HIV-1
    863..881     +  promoter       T7 promoter: promoter for bacteriophage T7 RNA polymerase
    923..2008    +  CDS            HLA-B: HLAB_HUMAN - Also known as HLAB. Experimental evidence at protein level: Swiss-Prot protein existence level 1. Allele B*67:01: Displays peptides sharing a common signature motif, namely a Pro residue at position 2 and Leu anchor residue at the C-terminus. From Homo sapiens (Human).
   2049..2273    +  polyA_signal   bGH poly(A) signal: bovine growth hormone polyadenylation signal
   2277..2298    +  promoter       SV40 promoter (fragment): SV40 enhancer and early promoter
   2319..2747    +  rep_origin     f1 ori (sequence partly withheld): f1 bacteriophage origin of replication; arrow indicates direction of (+) strand synthesis
   2761..3090    +  promoter       SV40 promoter: SV40 enhancer and early promoter
   3157..3948    +  CDS            neo: KKA2_KLEPN - Also known as kan, nptII. Experimental evidence at protein level: Swiss-Prot protein existence level 1. Resistance to kanamycin, neomycin, paromomycin, ribostamycin, butirosin and gentamicin B. From Klebsiella pneumoniae.
   3972..4130    +  CDS            ble (fragment): BLE_KLEPN - Experimental evidence at protein level: Swiss-Prot protein existence level 1. Binding protein with a strong affinity to the bleomycin family of antibiotics. Binds to CL990; an antimitotic-antibiotic compound. From Klebsiella pneumoniae.
   4125..4246    +  polyA_signal   SV40 poly(A) signal: SV40 polyadenylation signal
   4319..4335    -  protein_bind   lac operator: The lac repressor binds to the lac operator to inhibit transcription in E. coli. This inhibition can be relieved by adding lactose or isopropyl-β-D-thiogalactopyranoside (IPTG). lac repressor encoded by lacI
   4343..4373    -  promoter       lac promoter: promoter for the E. coli lac operon
   4388..4409    -  protein_bind   CAP binding site: CAP binding activates transcription in the presence of cAMP. E. coli catabolite activator protein
   4422..4514    -  CDS            lacI (fragment): lac repressor; lacI; The lac repressor binds to the lac operator to inhibit transcription in E. coli. This inhibition can be relieved by adding lactose or isopropyl-β-D-thiogalactopyranoside (IPTG).
   4697..5285    -  rep_origin     ori: high-copy-number ColE1/pMB1/pBR322/pUC origin of replication
   5456..6316    -  CDS            AmpR: β-lactamase; bla; confers resistance to ampicillin, carbenicillin, and related antibiotics
   6317..6421    -  promoter       AmpR promoter: bla
>Addgene plasmid #203230 | B*56:01:01:01 | addgene full sequence | sequence record 399805 | Addgene NGS Result
GACGGATCGGGAGATCTCCCGATCCCCTATGGTGCACTCTCAGTACAATCTGCTCTGATGCCGCATAGTT
AAGCCAGTATCTGCTCCCTGCTTGTGTGTTGGAGGTCGCTGAGTAGTGCGCGAGCAAAATTTAAGCTACA
ACAAGGCAAGGCTTGACCGACAATTGCATGAAGAATCTGCTTAGGGTTAGGCGTTTTGCGCTGCTTCGCG
ATGTACGGGCCAGATATACGCGTTGACATTGATTATTGACTAGTTATTAATAGTAATCAATTACGGGGTC
ATTAGTTCATAGCCCATATATGGAGTTCCGCGTTACATAACTTACGGTAAATGGCCCGCCTGGCTGACCG
CCCAACGACCCCCGCCCATTGACGTCAATAATGACGTATGTTCCCATAGTAACGCCAATAGGGACTTTCC
ATTGACGTCAATGGGTGGAGTATTTACGGTAAACTGCCCACTTGGCAGTACATCAAGTGTATCATATGCC
AAGTACGCCCCCTATTGACGTCAATGACGGTAAATGGCCCGCCTGGCATTATGCCCAGTACATGACCTTA
TGGGACTTTCCTACTTGGCAGTACATCTACGTATTAGTCATCGCTATTACCATGGTGATGCGGTTTTGGC
AGTACATCAATGGGCGTGGATAGCGGTTTGACTCACGGGGATTTCCAAGTCTCCACCCCATTGACGTCAA
TGGGAGTTTGTTTTGGCACCAAAATCAACGGGACTTTCCAAAATGTCGTAACAACTCCGCCCCATTGACG
CAAATGGGCGGTAGGCGTGTACGGTGGGAGGTCTATATAAGCAGAGCTCTCTGGCTAACTAGAGAACCCA
CTGCTTACTGGCTTATCGAAATTAATACGACTCACTATAGGGAGACCCAAGCTGGCTAGCGTTTAAACTT
AAGCTTGCCACCATGCGGGTCACGGCACCCCGAACCCTCCTCCTGCTGCTCTGGGGGGCCCTGGCCCTGA
CCGAGACCTGGGCCGGCTCCCACTCCATGAGGTATTTCTACACCGCCATGTCCCGGCCCGGCCGCGGGGA
GCCCCGCTTCATCGCAGTGGGCTACGTGGACGACACGCAGTTCGTGAGGTTCGACAGCGACGCCGCGAGT
CCGAGAGAGGAGCCGCGGGCGCCGTGGATAGAGCAGGAGGGGCCGGAGTATTGGGACCGGAACACACAGA
TCTACAAGGCCCAGGCACAGACTGACCGAGAGAGCCTGCGGAACCTGCGCGGCTACTACAACCAGAGCGA
GGCCGGGTCTCACACTTGGCAGACGATGTATGGCTGCGACCTGGGGCCGGACGGGCGCCTCCTCCGCGGG
CATAACCAGTTAGCCTACGACGGCAAGGATTACATCGCCCTGAACGAGGACCTGAGCTCCTGGACCGCGG
CGGACACCGCGGCTCAGATCACCCAGCGCAAGTGGGAGGCGGCCCGTGTGGCGGAGCAGCTGAGAGCCTA
CCTGGAGGGCCTGTGCGTGGAGTGGCTCCGCAGATACCTGGAGAACGGGAAGGAGACGCTGCAGCGCGCG
GACCCCCCAAAGACACACGTGACCCACCACCCCATCTCTGACCATGAGGCCACCCTGAGGTGCTGGGCCC
TGGGCTTCTACCCTGCGGAGATCACACTGACCTGGCAGCGGGATGGCGAGGACCAAACTCAGGACACTGA
GCTTGTGGAGACCAGACCAGCAGGAGATAGAACCTTCCAGAAGTGGGCAGCTGTGGTGGTGCCTTCTGGA
GAAGAGCAGAGATACACATGCCATGTACAGCATGAGGGGCTGCCGAAGCCCCTCACCCTGAGATGGGAGC
CATCTTCCCAGTCCACCATCCCCATCGTGGGCATTGTTGCTGGCCTGGCTGTCCTAGCAGTTGTGGTCAT
CGGAGCTGTGGTCGCTACTGTGATGTGTAGGAGGAAGAGCTCAGGTGGAAAAGGAGGGAGCTACTCTCAG
GCTGCGTCCAGCGACAGTGCCCAGGGCTCTGATGTGTCTCTCACAGCTTGATCTAGAGGGCCCGTTTAAA
CCCGCTGATCAGCCTCGACTGTGCCTTCTAGTTGCCAGCCATCTGTTGTTTGCCCCTCCCCCGTGCCTTC
CTTGACCCTGGAAGGTGCCACTCCCACTGTCCTTTCCTAATAAAATGAGGAAATTGCATCGCATTGTCTG
AGTAGGTGTCATTCTATTCTGGGGGGTGGGGTGGGGCAGGACAGCAAGGGGGAGGATTGGGAAGACAATA
GCAGGCATGCTGGGGATGCGGTGGGCTCTATGGCTTCTGAGGCGGAAAGAACCAGCTGGGGCTCTAGGGG
GTATCCCC
[124 nt withheld, positions 2319-2442]
C
[91 nt withheld, positions 2444-2534]
A
[49 nt withheld, positions 2536-2584]
CCTTTGACGTTGGAGTCCACGTTCTTT
[37 nt withheld, positions 2612-2648]
ACCCTATCTCGGTCTATTCTTTTGATTTATAAGGGATTTTGCCGATTTCGGCCTATTGGTTAAAAAATGA
GCTGATTTAACAAAAATTTAACGCGAATTAATTCTGTGGAATGTGTGTCAGTTAGGGTGTGGAAAGTCCC
CAGGCTCCCCAGCAGGCAGAAGTATGCAAAGCATGCATCTCAATTAGTCAGCAACCAGGTGTGGAAAGTC
CCCAGGCTCCCCAGCAGGCAGAAGTATGCAAAGCATGCATCTCAATTAGTCAGCAACCATAGTCCCGCCC
CTAACTCCGCCCATCCCGCCCCTAACTCCGCCCAGTTCCGCCCATTCTCCGCCCCATGGCTGACTAATTT
TTTTTATTTATGCAGAGGCCGAGGCCGCCTCTGCCTCTGAGCTATTCCAGAAGTAGTGAGGAGGCTTTTT
TGGAGGCCTAGGCTTTTGCAAAAAGCTCCCGGGAGCTTGTATATCCATTTTCGGATCTGATCAAGAGACA
GGATGAGGATCGTTTCGCATGATTGAACAAGATGGATTGCACGCAGGTTCTCCGGCCGCTTGGGTGGAGA
GGCTATTCGGCTATGACTGGGCACAACAGACAATCGGCTGCTCTGATGCCGCCGTGTTCCGGCTGTCAGC
GCAGGGGCGCCCGGTTCTTTTTGTCAAGACCGACCTGTCCGGTGCCCTGAATGAACTGCAGGACGAGGCA
GCGCGGCTATCGTGGCTGGCCACGACGGGCGTTCCTTGCGCAGCTGTGCTCGACGTTGTCACTGAAGCGG
GAAGGGACTGGCTGCTATTGGGCGAAGTGCCGGGGCAGGATCTCCTGTCATCTCACCTTGCTCCTGCCGA
GAAAGTATCCATCATGGCTGATGCAATGCGGCGGCTGCATACGCTTGATCCGGCTACCTGCCCATTCGAC
CACCAAGCGAAACATCGCATCGAGCGAGCACGTACTCGGATGGAAGCCGGTCTTGTCGATCAGGATGATC
TGGACGAAGAGCATCAGGGGCTCGCGCCAGCCGAACTGTTCGCCAGGCTCAAGGCGCGCATGCCCGACGG
CGAGGATCTCGTCGTGACCCATGGCGATGCCTGCTTGCCGAATATCATGGTGGAAAATGGCCGCTTTTCT
GGATTCATCGACTGTGGCCGGCTGGGTGTGGCGGACCGCTATCAGGACATAGCGTTGGCTACCCGTGATA
TTGCTGAAGAGCTTGGCGGCGAATGGGCTGACCGCTTCCTCGTGCTTTACGGTATCGCCGCTCCCGATTC
GCAGCGCATCGCCTTCTATCGCCTTCTTGACGAGTTCTTCTGAGCGGGACTCTGGGGTTCGAAATGACCG
ACCAAGCGACGCCCAACCTGCCATCACGAGATTTCGATTCCACCGCCGCCTTCTATGAAAGGTTGGGCTT
CGGAATCGTTTTCCGGGACGCCGGCTGGATGATCCTCCAGCGCGGGGATCTCATGCTGGAGTTCTTCGCC
CACCCCAACTTGTTTATTGCAGCTTATAATGGTTACAAATAAAGCAATAGCATCACAAATTTCACAAATA
AAGCATTTTTTTCACTGCATTCTAGTTGTGGTTTGTCCAAACTCATCAATGTATCTTATCATGTCTGTAT
ACCGTCGACCTCTAGCTAGAGCTTGGCGTAATCATGGTCATAGCTGTTTCCTGTGTGAAATTGTTATCCG
CTCACAATTCCACACAACATACGAGCCGGAAGCATAAAGTGTAAAGCCTGGGGTGCCTAATGAGTGAGCT
AACTCACATTAATTGCGTTGCGCTCACTGCCCGCTTTCCAGTCGGGAAACCTGTCGTGCCAGCTGCATTA
ATGAATCGGCCAACGCGCGGGGAGAGGCGGTTTGCGTATTGGGCGCTCTTCCGCTTCCTCGCTCACTGAC
TCGCTGCGCTCGGTCGTTCGGCTGCGGCGAGCGGTATCAGCTCACTCAAAGGCGGTAATACGGTTATCCA
CAGAATCAGGGGATAACGCAGGAAAGAACATGTGAGCAAAAGGCCAGCAAAAGGCCAGGAACCGTAAAAA
GGCCGCGTTGCTGGCGTTTTTCCATAGGCTCCGCCCCCCTGACGAGCATCACAAAAATCGACGCTCAAGT
CAGAGGTGGCGAAACCCGACAGGACTATAAAGATACCAGGCGTTTCCCCCTGGAAGCTCCCTCGTGCGCT
CTCCTGTTCCGACCCTGCCGCTTACCGGATACCTGTCCGCCTTTCTCCCTTCGGGAAGCGTGGCGCTTTC
TCATAGCTCACGCTGTAGGTATCTCAGTTCGGTGTAGGTCGTTCGCTCCAAGCTGGGCTGTGTGCACGAA
CCCCCCGTTCAGCCCGACCGCTGCGCCTTATCCGGTAACTATCGTCTTGAGTCCAACCCGGTAAGACACG
ACTTATCGCCACTGGCAGCAGCCACTGGTAACAGGATTAGCAGAGCGAGGTATGTAGGCGGTGCTACAGA
GTTCTTGAAGTGGTGGCCTAACTACGGCTACACTAGAAGAACAGTATTTGGTATCTGCGCTCTGCTGAAG
CCAGTTACCTTCGGAAAAAGAGTTGGTAGCTCTTGATCCGGCAAACAAACCACCGCTGGTAGCGGTGGTT
TTTTTGTTTGCAAGCAGCAGATTACGCGCAGAAAAAAAGGATCTCAAGAAGATCCTTTGATCTTTTCTAC
GGGGTCTGACGCTCAGTGGAACGAAAACTCACGTTAAGGGATTTTGGTCATGAGATTATCAAAAAGGATC
TTCACCTAGATCCTTTTAAATTAAAAATGAAGTTTTAAATCAATCTAAAGTATATATGAGTAAACTTGGT
CTGACAGTTACCAATGCTTAATCAGTGAGGCACCTATCTCAGCGATCTGTCTATTTCGTTCATCCATAGT
TGCCTGACTCCCCGTCGTGTAGATAACTACGATACGGGAGGGCTTACCATCTGGCCCCAGTGCTGCAATG
ATACCGCGAGACCCACGCTCACCGGCTCCAGATTTATCAGCAATAAACCAGCCAGCCGGAAGGGCCGAGC
GCAGAAGTGGTCCTGCAACTTTATCCGCCTCCATCCAGTCTATTAATTGTTGCCGGGAAGCTAGAGTAAG
TAGTTCGCCAGTTAATAGTTTGCGCAACGTTGTTGCCATTGCTACAGGCATCGTGGTGTCACGCTCGTCG
TTTGGTATGGCTTCATTCAGCTCCGGTTCCCAACGATCAAGGCGAGTTACATGATCCCCCATGTTGTGCA
AAAAAGCGGTTAGCTCCTTCGGTCCTCCGATCGTTGTCAGAAGTAAGTTGGCCGCAGTGTTATCACTCAT
GGTTATGGCAGCACTGCATAATTCTCTTACTGTCATGCCATCCGTAAGATGCTTTTCTGTGACTGGTGAG
TACTCAACCAAGTCATTCTGAGAATAGTGTATGCGGCGACCGAGTTGCTCTTGCCCGGCGTCAATACGGG
ATAATACCGCGCCACATAGCAGAACTTTAAAAGTGCTCATCATTGGAAAACGTTCTTCGGGGCGAAAACT
CTCAAGGATCTTACCGCTGTTGAGATCCAGTTCGATGTAACCCACTCGTGCACCCAACTGATCTTCAGCA
TCTTTTACTTTCACCAGCGTTTCTGGGTGAGCAAAAACAGGAAGGCAAAATGCCGCAAAAAAGGGAATAA
GGGCGACACGGAAATGTTGAATACTCATACTCTTCCTTTTTCAATATTATTGAAGCATTTATCAGGGTTA
TTGTCTCATGAGCGGATACATATTTGAATGTATTTAGAAAAATAAACAAATAGGGGTTCCGCGCACATTT
CCCCGAAAAGTGCCACCTGACGTC
