>Addgene plasmid #203230 | B*56:01:01:01 | depositor partial sequence | sequence record 394166 | HLA:HLA00376 B*56:01:01:01 1089 bp (K01)
ATGCGGGTCACGGCACCCCGAACCCTCCTCCTGCTGCTCTGGGGGGCCCTGGCCCTGACCGAGACCTGGG
CCGGCTCCCACTCCATGAGGTATTTCTACACCGCCATGTCCCGGCCCGGCCGCGGGGAGCCCCGCTTCAT
CGCAGTGGGCTACGTGGACGACACGCAGTTCGTGAGGTTCGACAGCGACGCCGCGAGTCCGAGAGAGGAG
CCGCGGGCGCCGTGGATAGAGCAGGAGGGGCCGGAGTATTGGGACCGGAACACACAGATCTACAAGGCCC
AGGCACAGACTGACCGAGAGAGCCTGCGGAACCTGCGCGGCTACTACAACCAGAGCGAGGCCGGGTCTCA
CACTTGGCAGACGATGTATGGCTGCGACCTGGGGCCGGACGGGCGCCTCCTCCGCGGGCATAACCAGTTA
GCCTACGACGGCAAGGATTACATCGCCCTGAACGAGGACCTGAGCTCCTGGACCGCGGCGGACACCGCGG
CTCAGATCACCCAGCGCAAGTGGGAGGCGGCCCGTGTGGCGGAGCAGCTGAGAGCCTACCTGGAGGGCCT
GTGCGTGGAGTGGCTCCGCAGATACCTGGAGAACGGGAAGGAGACGCTGCAGCGCGCGGACCCCCCAAAG
ACACACGTGACCCACCACCCCATCTCTGACCATGAGGCCACCCTGAGGTGCTGGGCCCTGGGCTTCTACC
CTGCGGAGATCACACTGACCTGGCAGCGGGATGGCGAGGACCAAACTCAGGACACTGAGCTTGTGGAGAC
CAGACCAGCAGGAGATAGAACCTTCCAGAAGTGGGCAGCTGTGGTGGTGCCTTCTGGAGAAGAGCAGAGA
TACACATGCCATGTACAGCATGAGGGGCTGCCGAAGCCCCTCACCCTGAGATGGGAGCCATCTTCCCAGT
CCACCATCCCCATCGTGGGCATTGTTGCTGGCCTGGCTGTCCTAGCAGTTGTGGTCATCGGAGCTGTGGT
CGCTACTGTGATGTGTAGGAGGAAGAGCTCAGGTGGAAAAGGAGGGAGCTACTCTCAGGCTGCGTCCAGC
GACAGTGCCCAGGGCTCTGATGTGTCTCTCACAGCTTGA
